>Addgene plasmid #239760 | pccGFP-MalE-pos-2H01 | addgene full sequence | sequence record 480239 | Addgene NGS Result
CCTTCTAGTGTAGCCGTAGTTAGGCCACCACTTCAAGAACTCTGTAGCACCGCCTACATACCTCGCTCTG
CTAATCCTGTTACCAGTGGCTGCTGCCAGTGGCGATAAGTCGTGTCTTACCGGGTTGGACTCAAGACGAT
AGTTACCGGATAAGGCGCAGCGGTCGGGCTGAACGGGGGGTTCGTGCACACAGCCCAGCTTGGAGCGAAC
GACCTACACCGAACTGAGATACCTACAGCGTGAGCTATGAGAAAGCGCCACGCTTCCCGAAGGGAGAAAG
GCGGACAGGTATCCGGTAAGCGGCAGGGTCGGAACAGGAGAGCGCACGAGGGAGCTTCCAGGGGGAAACG
CCTGGTATCTTTATAGTCCTGTCGGGTTTCGCCACCTCTGACTTGAGCGTCGATTTTTGTGATGCTCGTC
AGGGGGGCGGAGCCTATGGAAAAACGCCAGCAACGCGGCCTTTTTACGGTTCCTGGCCTTTTGCTGGCCT
TTTGCTCACATGTTCTTTCCTGCGTTATCCCCTGATTCTGTGGATAACCGTATTACCGCCTTTGAGTGAG
CTGATACCGCTCGCCGCAGCCGAACGACCGAGCGCAGCGAGTCAGTGAGCGAGGAAGCGGAAGAGCGCCT
GATGCGGTATTTTCTCCTTACGCATCTGTGCGGTATTTCACACCGCATATGGTGCACTCTCAGTACAATC
TGCTCTGATGCCGCATAGTTAAGCCAGTATACACTCCGCTATCGCTACGTGACTGGGTCATGGCTGCGCC
CCGACACCCGCCAACACCCGCTGACGCGCCCTGACGGGCTTGTCTGCTCCCGGCATCCGCTTACAGACAA
GCTGTGACCGTCTCCGGGAGCTGCATGTGTCAGAGGTTTTCACCGTCATCACCGAAACGCGCGAGGCAGC
TGCGGTAAAGCTCATCAGCGTGGTCGTGAAGCGATTCACAGATGTCTGCCTGTTCATCCGCGTCCAGCTC
GTTGAGTTTCTCCAGAAGCGTTAATGTCTGGCTTCTGATAAAGCGGGCCATGTTAAGGGCGGTTTTTTCC
TGTTTGGTCACTGATGCCTCCGTGTAAGGGGGATTTCTGTTCATGGGGGTAATGATACCGATGAAACGAG
AGAGGATGCTCACGATACGGGTTACTGATGATGAACATGCCCGGTTACTGGAACGTTGTGAGGGTAAACA
ACTGGCGGTATGGATGCGGCGGGACCAGAGAAAAATCACTCAGGGTCAATGCCAGCGCTTCGTTAATACA
GATGTAGGTGTTCCACAGGGTAGCCAGCAGCATCCTGCGATGCAGATCCGGAACATAATGGTGCAGGGCG
CTGACTTCCGCGTTTCCAGACTTTACGAAACACGGAAACCGAAGACCATTCATGTTGTTGCTCAGGTCGC
AGACGTTTTGCAGCAGCAGTCGCTTCACGTTCGCTCGCGTATCGGTGATTCATTCTGCTAACCAGTAAGG
CAACCCCGCCAGCCTAGCCGGGTCCTCAACGACAGGAGCACGATCATGCGCACCCGTGGCCAGGACCCAA
CGCTGCCCGACTGCTTTCCTGATGCAAAAACGAGGCTAGTTTACCGTATCTGTGGGGGGATGGCTTGTAG
ATATGACGACAGGAAGAGTTTGTAGAAACGCAAAAAGGCCATCCGTCAGGATGGCCTTCTGCTTAATTTG
ATGCCTGGCAGTTTATGGCGGGCGTCCTGCCCGCCACCCTCCGGGCCGTTGCTTCGCAACGTTCAAATCC
GCTCCCGGCGGATTTGTCCTACTCAGGAGAGCGTTCACCGACAAACAACAGATAAAACGAAAGGCCCAGT
CTTTCGACTGAGCCTTTCGTTTTATTTGATGCCTGGCAGTTCCCTACTCTCGCATGGGGAGACCCCACAC
TACCATCGGCGCTACGGCGTTTCACTTCTGAGTTCGGCATGGGGTCAGGTGGGACCACCGCGCTACTGCC
GCCAGGCAAATTCTGTTTTATCAGACCGCTTCTGCGTTCTGATTTAATCTGTATCAGGCTGAAAATCTTC
TCTCATCCGCCAAAACAGCCGAGATGCGCCGCGTGCGGCTGCTGGAGATGGCGGACGCGATGGATATGTT
CTGCCAAGGGTTGGTTTGCGCATTCACAGTTCTCCGCAAGAATTGATTGGCTCCAATTCTTGGAGTGGTG
AATCCGTTAGCGAGGTGCCGCCTCGACGAATTTCTGCCATTCATCCGCTTATTATCACTTATTCAGGCGT
AGCAACCAGGCGTTTAAGGGCACCAATAACTGCCTTAAAAACTCATTTGTACAGTTCATCCATACCATGC
GTGATGCCCGCTGCGGTTACGAACTCCAGCAGAACCATGTGATCGCGTTTCTCGTTCGGATCTTTAGACA
GAACGCTTTGCGTGCTCAGATAGTGATTGTCTGGCAGCAGAACAGGACCATCACCGATTGGAGTGTTTTG
CTGGTAGTGATCAGCCAGCTGCACGCTGCCATCCTCCACGTTGTGGCGAATTTTAAAATTCGCTTTAATG
CCATTTTTTTGTTTATCGGCGGTGATGTAAACATTGTGGCTGTTAAAATTGTATTCCAGCTTATGGCCCA
GGATATTGCCGTCTTCTTTAAAGTCAATGCCTTTCAGCTCAATGCGGTTTACCAGGGTATCGCCTTCAAA
TTTCACTTCCGCACGCGTTTTGTACGTGCCGTCATCCTTAAAGGAAATCGTGCGTTCCTGCACATAGCCT
TCCGGCATGGCGGACTTGAAGAAGTCATGCTGCTTCATGTGGTCCGGATAACGAGCAAAGCACTGAACAC
CATAAGTCAGCGTCGTTACCAGAGTCGGCCAAGGTACCGGCAGTTTACCAGTAGTACAGATGAACTTCAG
CGTCAGTTTACCATTAGTTGCGTCACCTTCACCCTCGCCACGCACGGAAAACTTATGACCGTTGACATCA
CCATCCAGTTCCACCAGAATAGGGACGACACCAGTGAACAGCTCTTCGCCTTTGCCCATTTTAGCTTCCT
TAGCTCCTGAAAATCTCGTCGAAGCTCGGCGGATTTGTCCTACTCAAGCTTGCTCCCTTTGTTTAACAGA
AAAATAATTGATCAAAACAATTAAATAAGTAAATAAATTTGTATTATTTGAAATCAAAAATCAAAAATCA
AAAATCAAAAATCAAAAATCAAAAATCAAAATATACTATTTAGTCCTTTTTTATCATTTTCTGTTTTTAT
CGGTAAACCCCGTTTCACTTCTAAGCTTGGCTGCAGGTCGACGGATCGATCCCCGGGAATTCCTGGCAGT
TTATGGCGGGCGTCCTGCCCGCCACCCTCCGGGCCGTTGCTTCGCAACGTTCAAATCCGCTCCCGGCGGA
TTTGTCCTACTCAGGAGAGCGTTCACCGACAAACAACAGATAAAACGAAAGGCCCAGTCTTTCGACTGAG
CCTTTCGTTTTATTTGATGCCTGGGGAATTCTTGAAGACGAAAGGGCCTCGTGATACGCCTATTTTTATA
GGTTAATGTCATGATAATAATGGTTTCTTAGGGGCGCGTTTCTTTATTAGTGGTTGCAGTCTCGCTCATA
ATCGCTCCGTTTACTTCTGTTCCAAACAATTGATCCATTGAGACTCAATGGAATTACCTTGATGTGCAAG
TGAGATATGGACAAAAAATGTAAATTCAAGGTCAAAACTCATAAAAACACTGTTTTTTGATCGAGATTGG
ATTATTCTAAGTCTGCATTTTTATCAAAGAAGATAAAAAAACCAGTAAAGTCTGAGTGTTGGGACAGGGA
GATACTGGGACATTAGATGTTCGGATTAGGACACAACTCAAAAGAGATTTCGATGAGTCATATTGGTACT
AAATTCATTCTTGCTGAAAAATTTACCTTCGATCCCCTAAGCAATACTCTGATTGACAAAGAAGATAGTG
AAGAGATCATTCGATTAGGCAGCAACGAAAGCCGAATTCTTTGGCTGCTGGCCCAACGTCCAAACGAGGT
GATTTCTCGCAATGATTTGCATGACTTTGTTTGGCGAGAGCAAGGTTTTGAAGTCGATGATTCCAGCTTA
ACCCAAGCCATTTCGACTCTGCGCAAAATGCTCAAAGATTCGACAAAGTCCCCACAATACGTCAAAACGG
TTCCGAAGCGCGGTTACCAATTGATCGCCCGAGTGGAAACGGTTGAAGAAGAGATGGCTCGCGAAAACGA
AGCTGCTCATGACATCTCTCAGCCAGAATCTGTCAATGAATACGCAGAATCAAGCAGTGTGCCTTCATCA
GCCACTGTAGTGAACACACCGCAGCCAGCCAATGTCGTGGCGAATAAATCGGCTCCAAACTTGGGGAATC
GAGCTAGCTTTCATATGATTGCGGTGGGCCTGAGCAGCAGCATTCTGGGCTGCCTGATTACCCTGCTGGT
GTTGATCCTGATCAACCCAAGCCAATCCAGCTTTAAACCCCTAACGGATATCAAAATCGAAGAAGGTAAA
CTGGTAATCTGGATTAACGGCGATAAAGGCTATAACGGTCTCGCTGAAGTCGGTAAGAAATTCGAGAAAG
ATACCGGAATTAAAGTCACCGTTGAGCATCCGGATAAACTGGAAGAGAAATTCCCACAGGTTGCGGCAAC
TGGCGATGGCCCTGACATTATCTTCTGGGCACACGACCGCTTTGGTGGCTACGCTCAATCTGGCCTGTTG
GCTGAAATCACCCCGGACAAAGCGTTCCAGGACAAGCTGTATCCGTTTACCTGGGATGCCGTACGTTACA
ACGGCAAGCTGATTGCTTACCCGATCGCTGTTGAAGCGTTATCGCTGATTTATAACAAAGATCTGCTGCC
GAACCCGCCAAAAACCTGGGAAGAGATCCCGGCGCTGGATAAAGAACTGAAAGCGAAAGGTAAGAGCGCG
CTGATGTTCAACCTGCAAGAACCGTACTTCACCTGGCCGCTGATTGCTGCTGACGGGGGTTATGCGTTCA
AGTATGAAAACGGCAAGTACGACATTAAAGACGTGGGCGTGGATAACGCTGGCGCGAAAGCGGGTCTGAC
CTTCCTGGTTGACCTGATTAAAAACAAACACATGAATGCAGACACCGATTACTCCATCGCAGAAGCTGCC
TTTAATAAAGGCGAAACAGCGATGACCATCAACGGCCCGTGGGCATGGTCCAACATCGACACCAGCAAAG
TGAATTATGGTGTAACGGTACTGCCGACCTTCAAGGGTCAACCATCCAAACCGTTCGTTGGCGTGCTGAG
CGCAGGTATTAACGCCGCCAGTCCGAACAAAGAGCTGGCGAAAGAGTTCCTCGAAAACTATCTGCTGACT
GATGAAGGTCTGGAAGCGGTTAATAAAGACAAACCGCTGGGTGCCGTAGCGCTGAAGTCTTACGAGGAAG
AGTTGGCGAAAGATCCACGTATTGCCGCCACCATGGAAAACGCCCAGAAAGGTGAAATCATGCCGAACAT
CCCGCAGATGTCCGCTTTCTGGTATGCCGTGCGTACTGCGGTGATCAACGCCGCCAGCGGTCGTCAGACT
GTCGATGAAGCCCTGAAAGACGCGCAGACTAATTCGAGCTCGGTACCCGGCCGGGGATCTTAATCTAGCA
GGTGGCACTTTTCGGGGAAATGTGCGCGGAACCCCTATTTGTTTATTTTTCTAAATACATTCAAATATGT
ATCCGCTCATGAGACAATAACCCTGATAAATGCTTCAATAATATTGAAAAAGGAAGAGTATGAGTATTCA
ACATTTCCGTGTCGCCCTTATTCCCTTTTTTGCGGCATTTTGCCTTCCTGTTTTTGCTCACCCAGAAACG
CTGGTGAAAGTAAAAGATGCTGAAGATCAGTTGGGTGCACGAGTGGGTTACATCGAACTGGATCTCAACA
GCGGTAAGATCCTTGAGAGTTTTCGCCCCGAAGAACGTTTTCCAATGATGAGCACTTTTAAAGTTCTGCT
ATGTGGCGCGGTATTATCCCGTGTTGACGCCGGGCAAGAGCAACTCGGTCGCCGCATACACTATTCTCAG
AATGACTTGGTTGAGTACTCACCAGTCACAGAAAAGCATCTTACGGATGGCATGACAGTAAGAGAATTAT
GCAGTGCTGCCATAACCATGAGTGATAACACTGCGGCCAACTTACTTCTGACAACGATCGGAGGACCGAA
GGAGCTAACCGCTTTTTTGCACAACATGGGGGATCATGTAACTCGCCTTGATCGTTGGGAACCGGAGCTG
AATGAAGCCATACCAAACGACGAGCGTGACACCACGATGCCTGCAGCAATGGCAACAACGTTGCGCAAAC
TATTAACTGGCGAACTACTTACTCTAGCTTCCCGGCAACAATTAATAGACTGGATGGAGGCGGATAAAGT
TGCAGGACCACTTCTGCGCTCGGCCCTTCCGGCTGGCTGGTTTATTGCTGATAAATCTGGAGCCGGTGAG
CGTGGGTCTCGCGGTATCATTGCAGCACTGGGGCCAGATGGTAAGCCCTCCCGTATCGTAGTTATCTACA
CGACGGGGAGTCAGGCAACTATGGATGAACGAAATAGACAGATCGCTGAGATAGGTGCCTCACTGATTAA
GCATTGGTAACTGTCAGACCAAGTTTACTCATATATACTTTAGATTGATTTAAAACTTCATTTTTAATTT
AAAAGGATCTAGGTGAAGATCCTTTTTGATAATCTCATGACCAAAATCCCTTAACGTGAGTTTTCGTTCC
ACTGAGCGTCAGACCCCGTAGAAAAGATCAAAGGATCTTCTTGAGATCCTTTTTTTCTGCGCGTAATCTG
CTGCTTGCAAACAAAAAAACCACCGCTACCAGCGGTGGTTTGTTTGCCGGATCAAGAGCTACCAACTCTT
TTTCCGAAGGTAACTGGCTTCAGCAGAGCGCAGATACCAAATACTGT
Features (pLannotate 1.2.2; 16 found; start..end, strand, type, name):
    628..768     -  misc_feature   bom: basis of mobility region from pBR322
    870..1061    -  CDS            rop: Rop protein, which maintains plasmids at low copy number; rop
   1078..1458    +  CDS            YPB1_ECOLX: Protein predicted: Swiss-Prot protein existence level 4. From Escherichia coli.
   1643..1670    -  terminator     rrnB T2 terminator: transcription terminator T2 from the E. coli rrnB gene
   1762..1848    -  terminator     rrnB T1 terminator: Escherichia coli rrnB; transcription terminator T1 from the E. coli rrnB gene
   1850..1965    -  ncRNA          5S rRNA: Accession: RF00001 - 5S ribosomal RNA
   2286..2999    -  CDS            Superfolder GFP: Superfolder GFP is a basic (constitutively fluorescent) green fluorescent protein published in 2005, derived from Aequorea victoria. It is reported to be a very rapidly-maturing weak dimer.
   3000..3028    -  promoter       cat promoter (fragment): promoter of the E. coli cat gene encoding chloramphenicol acetyltransferase
   3179..3241    -  CDS            zot (fragment): ZOT_VIBCH - Experimental evidence at protein level: Swiss-Prot protein existence level 1. Increases the permeability of the small intestine mucosa by affecting the structure of intercellular tight junctions (zonula occludens). From Vibrio cholerae serotype O1 (strain ATCC 39315 / El Tor Inaba N16961).
   3360..3446    -  terminator     rrnB T1 terminator: Escherichia coli rrnB; transcription terminator T1 from the E. coli rrnB gene
   3797..4456    +  CDS            toxR (fragment): TOXR_VIBCH - Protein predicted: Swiss-Prot protein existence level 4. This transcription activator controls cholera toxin, pilus colonization factor and outer membrane protein expression in V.cholerae. It binds to the 5'-TTTTGAT-3' tandemly repeated DNA sequence in the cholera toxin promoter region. ToxS interacts with the C-terminal periplasmic domain of ToxR, stimulating its activity. It activates transcription at the promoters for tcpI and tcpA and this is presumably via ToxT. From Vibrio cholerae serotype O1 (strain ATCC 39315 / El Tor Inaba N16961).
   4463..5560    +  CDS            MBP: maltose binding protein from E. coli; malE (mutated); This version of the gene does not encode a signal sequence, so MBP will remain in the cytosol.
   5561..5580    +  misc_feature   MCS (fragment): pUC18/19 multiple cloning site
   5625..5729    +  promoter       AmpR promoter: bla
   5730..6590    +  CDS            AmpR: β-lactamase; bla; confers resistance to ampicillin, carbenicillin, and related antibiotics
   6761..442     +  rep_origin     ori (across the origin): high-copy-number ColE1/pMB1/pBR322/pUC origin of replication
