[The description below was written by a language model from this plasmid's Addgene catalogue record and pLannotate feature annotations shown in this document.]
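Description:
pccGFP-MalE-pos-2H01 is a bacterial expression plasmid built on the pccGFPKAN backbone of the TOXGREEN system, which measures self-association of transmembrane helices in the E. coli inner membrane. It replicates from a ColE1/pMB1-type origin flanked by the pBR322 bom and rop regions, and is selected with ampicillin through the bla gene and its native promoter. The catalogue lists it as high copy, although Rop normally moderates copy number.

The payload is a chimeric open reading frame in which the N-terminal DNA-binding portion of the Vibrio cholerae transcription activator ToxR is joined to E. coli maltose binding protein (MBP, malE), with a short transmembrane segment cloned between them using NheI and BamHI. Here the insert is the 63 bp transmembrane domain of human SEM5A carrying a Leu985-to-Ile substitution. The annotation does not call the insert separately, and the toxR and MBP features lie almost adjacent, so the toxR call probably extends across it. A superfolder GFP reporter sits on the opposite strand, downstream of a region with a Vibrio cholerae zot fragment, which is consistent with the ToxR-responsive cholera toxin promoter region. The record does not name that promoter. rrnB terminators insulate the units. When the transmembrane helices associate, the ToxR domains dimerise and activate GFP expression.

The stated purpose is a positive control for a liquid MalE complementation assay. Such assays generally test whether the chimera inserts correctly so that MBP reaches the periplasm and supports growth on maltose in a malE-deficient host. The sequenced record is 6,907 nt, shorter than the 7,438 bp listed in the catalogue. The record does not explain this discrepancy.
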