Addgene plasmid #239760: pccGFP-MalE-pos-2H01
Purpose: Positive control for liquid MalE complementation assay
Depositing lab: Alessandro Senes. Depositing organization: University of Wisconsin, Madison. Publication: High-throughput discovery of transmembrane helix dimers from human single-pass membrane proteins with TOXGREEN sort-seq. Anderson SM, Choi J, Cushman EM, Leander M, Raman S, Senes A. bioRxiv 2025.04.22.650048 10.1101/2025.04.22.650048.
Backbone
  Vector backbone: pccGFPKAN
  Backbone size w/o insert (bp): 7375
  Total vector size (bp): 7438
  Vector type: Bacterial Expression
Growth in bacteria
  Bacterial resistance: Ampicillin, 100 μg/mL
  Growth temperature: 37°C
  Growth strain: DH5alpha
  Copy number: High Copy
Gene/Insert
  Gene/Insert name: transmembrane domain of SEM5A
  Species: H. sapiens (human)
  Insert size (bp): 63
  Mutation: Changed Leucine 985 to Isoleucine
  Tag / fusion protein: ToxR (N terminal on backbone); MBP (C terminal on backbone)
  Cloning method: Restriction Enzyme; 5′ cloning site NheI (not destroyed); 3′ cloning site BamHI (destroyed during cloning)
  Sequencing primers: 5′ acggttgaagaagagatggctcgc
Terms and licenses: Academic/Nonprofit Terms; Industry Terms: Not Available to Industry
How to cite: pccGFP-MalE-pos-2H01 was a gift from Alessandro Senes (Addgene plasmid # 239760 ; http://n2t.net/addgene:239760 ; RRID:Addgene_239760)
